>Addgene plasmid #139184 | pSB-Bleo STAT3 | addgene full sequence | sequence record 309370 | Addgene NGS Result
GACTTCAACTGTATAGGGATCCGCTTCCTCGCTCACTGACTCGCTGCGCTCGGTCGTTCGGCTGCGGCGA
GCGGTATCAGCTCACTCAAAGGCGGTAATACGGTTATCCACAGAATCAGGGGATAACGCAGGAAAGAACA
TGTGAGCAAAAGGCCAGCAAAAGGCCAGGAACCGTAAAAAGGCCGCGTTGCTGGCGTTTTTCCATAGGCT
CCGCCCCCCTGACGAGCATCACAAAAATCGACGCTCAAGTCAGAGGTGGCGAAACCCGACAGGACTATAA
AGATACCAGGCGTTTCCCCCTGGAAGCTCCCTCGTGCGCTCTCCTGTTCCGACCCTGCCGCTTACCGGAT
ACCTGTCCGCCTTTCTCCCTTCGGGAAGCGTGGCGCTTTCTCATAGCTCACGCTGTAGGTATCTCAGTTC
GGTGTAGGTCGTTCGCTCCAAGCTGGGCTGTGTGCACGAACCCCCCGTTCAGCCCGACCGCTGCGCCTTA
TCCGGTAACTATCGTCTTGAGTCCAACCCGGTAAGACACGACTTATCGCCACTGGCAGCAGCCACTGGTA
ACAGGATTAGCAGAGCGAGGTATGTAGGCGGTGCTACAGAGTTCTTGAAGTGGTGGCCTAACTACGGCTA
CACTAGAAGAACAGTATTTGGTATCTGCGCTCTGCTGAAGCCAGTTACCTTCGGAAAAAGAGTTGGTAGC
TCTTGATCCGGCAAACAAACCACCGCTGGTAGCGGTGGTTTTTTTGTTTGCAAGCAGCAGATTACGCGCA
GAAAAAAAGGATCTCAAGAAGATCCTTTGATCTTTTCTACGGGGTCTGACGCTCAGTGGAACGAAAACTC
ACGTTAAGGGATTTTGGTCATGAGATTATCAAAAAGGATCTTCACCTAGATCCTTTTAAATTAAAAATGA
AGTTTTAAATCAATCTAAAGTATATATGAGTAAACTTGGTCTGACAGTTACCAATGCTTAATCAGTGAGG
CACCTATCTCAGCGATCTGTCTATTTCGTTCATCCATAGTTGCCTGACTCCCCGTCGTGTAGATAACTAC
GATACGGGAGGGCTTACCATCTGGCCCCAGTGCTGCAATGATACCGCGAGACCCACGCTCACCGGCTCCA
GATTTATCAGCAATAAACCAGCCAGCCGGAAGGGCCGAGCGCAGAAGTGGTCCTGCAACTTTATCCGCCT
CCATCCAGTCTATTAATTGTTGCCGGGAAGCTAGAGTAAGTAGTTCGCCAGTTAATAGTTTGCGCAACGT
TGTTGCCATTGCTACAGGCATCGTGGTGTCACGCTCGTCGTTTGGTATGGCTTCATTCAGCTCCGGTTCC
CAACGATCAAGGCGAGTTACATGATCCCCCATGTTGTGCAAAAAAGCGGTTAGCTCCTTCGGTCCTCCGA
TCGTTGTCAGAAGTAAGTTGGCCGCAGTGTTATCACTCATGGTTATGGCAGCACTGCATAATTCTCTTAC
TGTCATGCCATCCGTAAGATGCTTTTCTGTGACTGGTGAGTACTCAACCAAGTCATTCTGAGAATAGTGT
ATGCGGCGACCGAGTTGCTCTTGCCCGGCGTCAATACGGGATAATACCGCGCCACATAGCAGAACTTTAA
AAGTGCTCATCATTGGAAAACGTTCTTCGGGGCGAAAACTCTCAAGGATCTTACCGCTGTTGAGATCCAG
TTCGATGTAACCCACTCGTGCACCCAACTGATCTTCAGCATCTTTTACTTTCACCAGCGTTTCTGGGTGA
GCAAAAACAGGAAGGCAAAATGCCGCAAAAAAGGGAATAAGGGCGACACGGAAATGTTGAATACTCATAC
TCTTCCTTTTTCAATATTATTGAAGCATTTATCAGGGTTATTGTCTCATGAGCGGATACATATTTGAATG
TATTTAGAAAAATAAACAAATAGGGGTTCCGCGCACATTTCCCCGAAAAGTGCCACCTGATGCGGTGTGA
AATACCGCACAGATGCGTAAGGAGAAAATACCGCATCAGGAAATTGTAAGCGTTAATATTTTGTTAAAAT
TGGATCCCTATACAGTTGAAGTCGGAAGTTTACATACACTTAAGTTGGAGTCATTAAAACTCGTTTTTCA
ACTACTCCACAAATTTCTTGTTAACAAACAATAGTTTTGGCAAGTCAGTTAGGACATCTACTTTGTGCAT
GACACAAGTCATTTTTCCAACAATTGTTTACAGACAGATTATTTCACTTATAATTCACTGTATCACAATT
CCAGTGGGTCAGAAGTTTACATACACTAAGTTCGACTCCTCTGCAGAATGCGGCGATGTTTCGGTAAGGG
GTCCGCTATCTAGTGAGCTCTTACGCGTGCTAGCCGTCGACATTTCCCGTAAATCGTCGAGTCGACATTT
CCCGTAAATCGTCGACCTGCAGGTCGAGCTCGGTACCCGGGTCGAGGTAGGCGTGTACGGTGGGAGGCCT
ATATAAGCAGAGCTCGTTTAGTGAACCGTCAGATCGCCTGGAGACGCCATCCACGCTGTTTTGACCTCCA
TAGAAGACACCGGGACCGATCCAGCCTCCGCGGGAATTCAAGCTGGCCTCTGAGGCCACCATGGCTCGAG
TTTCGAACTCAATTATACTGAATTGTTTCATCATAGGGTTCAACATTGTGATAAATCAGGACTTCAATGT
CTAGTGTTCAGTAAATACCTTGTAGGGCTCTCCAAAAAGGGGAATCTTTTCAGGAAATGCCTCTTTCTCT
TGGTGGGCTTCCTGGTTGCGTCTTTCCTTCTCACTAATTCGAAGGCCTGTCAGGCCGCTTCGAGCAGACA
TGATAAGATACATTGATGAGTTTGGACAAACCACAACTAGAATGCAGTGAAAAAAATGCTTTATTTGTGA
AATTTGTGATGCTATTGCTTTATTTGTAACCATTATAAGCTGCAATAAACAAGTTAACAACAACAATTGC
ATTCATTTTATGTTTCAGGTTCAGGGGGAGGTGTGGGAGGTTTTTTAAAGCAAGTAAAACCTCTACAAAT
GTGGTAAAATCGATAAGGATCCGTCGACCGGTACCTAGGCGAGACCCTGTCACAAAATAAAGTAAGCCCG
GACTGAGTGCGGAAAGGCGGGCCTGGCGGGTCTGGTCTCCCCATGCGGGCCACCAGAGGCCCTGCAGCCT
TCAGTCGCTTGAAGGGGTAATGGCGCTTCCACTCACAAACATGGCGGACAGAGCGTGTGAACGAGATGAA
CAGCCCCTCAAAAATATGGCCGCCGAGGCTGGACGGCCGTGCCCCAGCAGCACCGCCTCCGCGCCCCACG
TGATCTCTCGCCGGGCACAGCGCTGACCGCGGAGGTCCAACCGGAAGAATGTCCGGATTGGACATTCGGA
AGAGGGCCCGCCTTCCCTGGGGAATCTCTGCGCACGCGCAGAACGCTTCGACCAATGAAAACACAGGAAG
CCGTCCGCGCAACCGCGTTGCGTCACTTCTGCCGCCCCTGTTTCAAGGTATATAGCCGTAGACGGAACTT
CGCCTTTCTCTCGGCCTTAGCGCCATTTTTTTGGGTGAGTGTTTTTTGGTTCCTGCGTTGGGATTCCGTG
TACAATCCATAGACATCTGACCTCGGCACTTAGCATCATCACAGCAAACTAACTGTAGCCTTTCTCTCTT
TCCCTGTAGAAACCTCTGCACCTGAGGCCACCAAACTAGCCACCATGGCCAAGTTGACCAGTGCCGTTCC
GGTGCTCACCGCGCGCGACGTCGCCGGAGCGGTCGAGTTCTGGACCGACCGGCTCGGGTTCTCCCGGGAC
TTCGTGGAGGACGACTTCGCCGGTGTGGTCCGGGACGACGTGACCCTGTTCATCAGCGCGGTCCAGGACC
AGGTGGTGCCGGACAACACCCTGGCCTGGGTGTGGGTGCGCGGCCTGGACGAGCTGTACGCCGAGTGGTC
GGAGGTCGTGTCCACGAACTTCCGGGACGCCTCCGGGCCGGCCATGACCGAGATCGGCGAGCAGCCGTGG
GGGCGGGAGTTCGCCCTGCGCGACCCGGCCGGCAACTGCGTGCACTTCGTGGCCGAGGAGCAGGACTGAT
TCGAAGGCCTGTCGTGAAGCTTGGGGATCAATTCTCTAGAGCTCGCTGATCAGCCTCGACTGTGCCTTCT
AGTTGCCAGCCATCTGTTGTTTGCCCCTCCCCCGTGCCTTCCTTGACCCTGGAAGGTGCCCCACTGTCCT
TTCCTAATAAAATGAGGAAATTGCATCGCATTGTCTGAGTAGGTGTCATTCTATTCTGGGGGGTGGGGTG
GGGCAGGACAGCAAGGGGGAGGATTGGGAAGACAATAGCAGGCATGCTGGGGATGCGGTGGGCTCTATGG
CTTCTGAGGCGGAAAGAACCAGCTGGGCCTACTAGCTACTCGGGACCCCTTACCGAAACATCGCCGCATT
CTGCAGAGGAGTCGAGTGTATGTAAACTTCTGACCCACTGGGAATGTGATGAAAGAAATAAAAGCTGAAA
TGAATCATTCTCTCTACTATTATTCTGATATTTCACATTCTTAAAATAAAGTGGTGATCCTAACTGACCT
AAGACAGGGAATTTTTACTAGGATTAAATGTCAGGAATTGTGAAAAAGTGAGTTTAAATGTATTTGGCTA
AGGTGTATGTAAACTTCC
Features (pLannotate 1.2.2; 12 found; start..end, strand, type, name):
    199..787     -  rep_origin     ori: high-copy-number ColE1/pMB1/pBR322/pUC origin of replication
    958..1818    -  CDS            AmpR: β-lactamase; bla; confers resistance to ampicillin, carbenicillin, and related antibiotics
   1819..1923    -  promoter       AmpR promoter: bla
   1950..2000    +  misc_feature   bom (fragment): basis of mobility region from pBR322
   2001..2031    -  rep_origin     M13 ori (fragment): M13 bacteriophage origin of replication; arrow indicates direction of (+) strand synthesis
   2404..2421    +  misc_feature   MCS (fragment): pUC18/19 multiple cloning site
   2426..2464    +  promoter       minimal CMV promoter: human cytomegalovirus (CMV) immediate early promoter
   2804..2925    -  polyA_signal   SV40 poly(A) signal: SV40 polyadenylation signal
   2948..3016    -  CDS            large T antigen (fragment): large T antigen from SV40 (simian virus 40)
   3685..4059    +  CDS            BleoR: antibiotic-binding protein; Sh ble from Streptoalloteichus hindustanus; confers resistance to bleomycin, phleomycin, and Zeocin™
   4120..4340    +  polyA_signal   bGH poly(A) signal: bovine growth hormone polyadenylation signal
   4344..4365    +  promoter       SV40 promoter (fragment): SV40 enhancer and early promoter
