[The description below was written by a language model from this plasmid's Addgene catalogue record and pLannotate feature annotations shown in this document.]
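Description:
pSB-Bleo STAT3 is an empty Sleeping Beauty transposon vector for mammalian expression, built on a pUC19 backbone of about 4.6 kb. It is designed to accept a gene of interest, by Gibson assembly, under a STAT3-responsive inducible promoter. In bacteria it is maintained through the high-copy ColE1/pUC origin and selected with ampicillin via the β-lactamase gene and its native promoter. Small annotated remnants of a bom region, an M13 origin and the pUC multiple cloning site appear to be backbone leftovers.

The mammalian portion has two units. The inducible unit is annotated with a minimal CMV promoter, which has little activity alone. The catalogue's "STAT3" promoter presumably consists of STAT3-binding elements placed upstream of this core, although the response elements themselves are not annotated in the feature table. The insertion site lies downstream, before an SV40 polyadenylation signal; that signal and an adjacent large T antigen fragment are annotated on the opposite strand, which may be an annotation artefact. The second unit carries the Sh ble gene (BleoR), which confers resistance to bleomycin, phleomycin and Zeocin, followed by a bGH poly(A) signal. The record describes its expression as constitutive, but the promoter driving it is not identified among the annotated features.

The Sleeping Beauty inverted terminal repeats that should flank both cassettes were also not detected by the annotation, though the record describes the plasmid as an SB transposon. With SB transposase supplied in trans, the cassette would integrate into the host genome. Stable cell lines could then be selected, with the inserted gene or reporter responding to STAT3 signalling.
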