Addgene plasmid #139184: pSB-Bleo STAT3
Purpose: (Empty Backbone) Empty backbone encoding constitutive bleomycin resistance with an inducible STAT3 promoter to allow for an insert in a Sleeping Beauty backbone.
Depositing lab: Neal Devaraj. Depositing organization: University of California, San Diego (UCSD).
Backbone
  Vector backbone: pUC19
  Backbone size (bp): 4643
  Vector type: Mammalian Expression ; Transposon
  Promoter: STAT3
  Selectable markers: Bleomycin
Growth in bacteria
  Bacterial resistance: Ampicillin, 100 μg/mL
  Growth temperature: 37°C
  Growth strain: NEB Stable
  Copy number: High Copy
Gene/Insert
  Cloning method: Gibson Cloning
  Sequencing primers: 5′ agctcgtttagtgaaccgtcagatc; 3′ gatgagtttggacaaaccac
Terms and licenses: Academic/Nonprofit Terms; Industry Terms: Not Available to Industry
Depositor comments: Empty SB-transposon with STAT3 inducible promoter and constitutive bleomycin resistance.
How to cite: pSB-Bleo STAT3 was a gift from Neal Devaraj (Addgene plasmid # 139184 ; http://n2t.net/addgene:139184 ; RRID:Addgene_139184)
